>Addgene plasmid #39481 | pLenti-puro | addgene full sequence | sequence record 333599 | Addgene NGS Result
TTCTTTCCTGCGTTATCCCCTGATTCTGTGGATAACCGTATTACCGCCTTTGAGTGAGCTGATACCGCTC
GCCGCAGCCGAACGACCGAGCGCAGCGAGTCAGTGAGCGAGGAAGCGGAAGAGCGCCCAATACGCAAACC
GCCTCTCCCCGCGCGTTGGCCGATTCATTAATGCAGCTGGCACGACAGGTTTCCCGACTGGAAAGCGGGC
AGTGAGCGCAACGCAATTAATGTGAGTTAGCTCACTCATTAGGCACCCCAGGCTTTACACTTTATGCTTC
CGGCTCGTATGTTGTGTGGAATTGTGAGCGGATAACAATTTCACACAGGAAACAGCTATGACCATGATTA
CGCCAAGCGCGCAATTAACCCTCACTAAAGGGAACAAAAGCTGGAGCTGCAAGCTTAATGTAGTCTTATG
CAATACTCTTGTAGTCTTGCAACATGGTAACGATGAGTTAGCAACATGCCTTACAAGGAGAGAAAAAGCA
CCGTGCATGCCGATTGGTGGAAGTAAGGTGGTACGATCGTGCCTTATTAGGAAGGCAACAGACGGGTCTG
ACATGGATTGGACGAACCACTGAATTGCCGCATTGCAGAGATATTGTATTTAAGTGCCTAGCTCGATACA
TAAACGGGTCTCTCTGGTTAGACCAGATCTGAGCCTGGGAGCTCTCTGGCTAACTAGGGAACCCACTGCT
TAAGCCTCAATAAAGCTTGCCTTGAGTGCTTCAAGTAGTGTGTGCCCGTCTGTTGTGTGACTCTGGTAAC
TAGAGATCCCTCAGACCCTTTTAGTCAGTGTGGAAAATCTCTAGCAGTGGCGCCCGAACAGGGACTTGAA
AGCGAAAGGGAAACCAGAGGAGCTCTCTCGACGCAGGACTCGGCTTGCTGAAGCGCGCACGGCAAGAGGC
GAGGGGCGGCGACTGGTGAGTACGCCAAAAATTTTGACTAGCGGAGGCTAGAAGGAGAGAGATGGGTGCG
AGAGCGTCAGTATTAAGCGGGGGAGAATTAGATCGCGATGGGAAAAAATTCGGTTAAGGCCAGGGGGAAA
GAAAAAATATAAATTAAAACATATAGTATGGGCAAGCAGGGAGCTAGAACGATTCGCAGTTAATCCTGGC
CTGTTAGAAACATCAGAAGGCTGTAGACAAATACTGGGACAGCTACAACCATCCCTTCAGACAGGATCAG
AAGAACTTAGATCATTATATAATACAGTAGCAACCCTCTATTGTGTGCATCAAAGGATAGAGATAAAAGA
CACCAAGGAAGCTTTAGACAAGATAGAGGAAGAGCAAAACAAAAGTAAGACCACCGCACAGCAAGCGGCC
GCTGATCTTCAGACCTGGAGGAGGAGATATGAGGGACAATTGGAGAAGTGAATTATATAAATATAAAGTA
GTAAAAATTGAACCATTAGGAGTAGCACCCACCAAGGCAAAGAGAAGAGTGGTGCAGAGAGAAAAAAGAG
CAGTGGGAATAGGAGCTTTGTTCCTTGGGTTCTTGGGAGCAGCAGGAAGCACTATGGGCGCAGCGTCAAT
GACGCTGACGGTACAGGCCAGACAATTATTGTCTGGTATAGTGCAGCAGCAGAACAATTTGCTGAGGGCT
ATTGAGGCGCAACAGCATCTGTTGCAACTCACAGTCTGGGGCATCAAGCAGCTCCAGGCAAGAATCCTGG
CTGTGGAAAGATACCTAAAGGATCAACAGCTCCTGGGGATTTGGGGTTGCTCTGGAAAACTCATTTGCAC
CACTGCTGTGCCTTGGAATGCTAGTTGGAGTAATAAATCTCTGGAACAGATTTGGAATCACACGACCTGG
ATGGAGTGGGACAGAGAAATTAACAATTACACAAGCTTAATACACTCCTTAATTGAAGAATCGCAAAACC
AGCAAGAAAAGAATGAACAAGAATTATTGGAATTAGATAAATGGGCAAGTTTGTGGAATTGGTTTAACAT
AACAAATTGGCTGTGGTATATAAAATTATTCATAATGATAGTAGGAGGCTTGGTAGGTTTAAGAATAGTT
TTTGCTGTACTTTCTATAGTGAATAGAGTTAGGCAGGGATATTCACCATTATCGTTTCAGACCCACCTCC
CAACCCCGAGGGGACCCGACAGGCCCGAAGGAATAGAAGAAGAAGGTGGAGAGAGAGACAGAGACAGATC
CATTCGATTAGTGAACGGATCTCGACGGTATCGATAAGCTTGGGAGTTCCGCTTACATAACTTACGGTAA
ATGGCCCGCCTGGCTGACCGCCCAACGACCCCCGCCCATTGACGTCAATAATGACGTATGTTCCCATAGT
AACGCCAATAGGGACTTTCCATTGACGTCAATGGGTGGAGTATTTACGGTAAACTGCCCACTTGGCAGTA
CATCAAGTGTATCATATGCCAAGTACGCCCCCTATTGACGTCAATGACGGTAAATGGCCCGCCTGGCATT
ATGCCCAGTACATGACCTTATGGGACTTTCCTACTTGGCAGTACATCTACGTATTAGTCATCGCTATTAC
CATGGTGATGCGGTTTTGGCAGTACATCAATGGGCGTGGATAGCGGTTTGACTCACGGGGATTTCCAAGT
CTCCACCCCATTGACGTCAATGGGAGTTTGTTTTGGCACCAAAATCAACGGGACTTTCCAAAATGTCGTA
ACAACTCCGCCCCATTGACGCAAATGGGCGGTAGGCGTGTACGGTGGGAGGTCTATATAAGCAGAGCTCT
CCCTATCAGTGATAGAGATCTCCCTATCAGTGATAGAGATCGTCGACTAGTGGATCCAGTGTGGTGGAAT
TCTGCAGATATCCAGCACAGTGGCGGCCGCTCGAGTCTAGAGGGCCCGCGGTTCGAAGGTAAGCCTATCC
CTAACCCTCTCCTCGGTCTCGATTCTACGCGTACCGGTCATCATCACCATCACCATTGAGTTTAAACCTG
CTGATCAGCCTCGACTGTGCCTTCTAGTCGACCCTGTGGAATGTGTGTCAGTTAGGGTGTGGAAAGTCCC
CAGGCTCCCCAGCAGGCAGAAGTATGCAAAGCATGCATCTCAATTAGTCAGCAACCAGGTGTGGAAAGTC
CCCAGGCTCCCCAGCAGGCAGAAGTATGCAAAGCATGCATCTCAATTAGTCAGCAACCATAGTCCCGCCC
CTAACTCCGCCCATCCCGCCCCTAACTCCGCCCAGTTCCGCCCATTCTCCGCCCCATGGCTGACTAATTT
TTTTTATTTATGCAGAGGCCGAGGCCGCCTCGGCCTCTGAGCTATTCCAGAAGTAGTGAGGAGGCTTTTT
TGGAGGCCTAGGCTTTTGCAAAAAGCTTACCATGACCGAGTACAAGCCCACGGTGCGCCTCGCCACCCGC
GACGACGTCCCCAGGGCCGTACGCACCCTCGCCGCCGCGTTCGCCGACTACCCCGCCACGCGCCACACCG
TCGATCCGGACCGCCACATCGAGCGGGTCACCGAGCTGCAAGAACTCTTCCTCACGCGCGTCGGGCTCGA
CATCGGCAAGGTGTGGGTCGCGGACGACGGCGCCGCGGTGGCGGTCTGGACCACGCCGGAGAGCGTCGAA
GCGGGGGCGGTGTTCGCCGAGATCGGCCCGCGCATGGCCGAGTTGAGCGGTTCCCGGCTGGCCGCGCAGC
AACAGATGGAAGGCCTCCTGGCGCCGCACCGGCCCAAGGAGCCCGCGTGGTTCCTGGCCACCGTCGGCGT
CTCGCCCGACCACCAGGGCAAGGGTCTGGGCAGCGCCGTCGTGCTCCCCGGAGTGGAGGCGGCCGAGCGC
GCCGGGGTGCCCGCCTTCCTGGAGACCTCCGCGCCCCGCAACCTCCCCTTCTACGAGCGGCTCGGCTTCA
CCGTCACCGCCGACGTCGAGGTGCCCGAAGGACCGCGCACCTGGTGCATGACCCGCAAGCCCGGTGCCTG
AGGTACCTTTAAGACCAATGACTTACAAGGCAGCTGTAGATCTTAGCCACTTTTTAAAAGAAAAGGGGGG
ACTGGAAGGGCTAATTCACTCCCAACGAAGACAAGATCTGCTTTTTGCTTGTACTGGGTCTCTCTGGTTA
GACCAGATCTGAGCCTGGGAGCTCTCTGGCTAACTAGGGAACCCACTGCTTAAGCCTCAATAAAGCTTGC
CTTGAGTGCTTCAAGTAGTGTGTGCCCGTCTGTTGTGTGACTCTGGTAACTAGAGATCCCTCAGACCCTT
TTAGTCAGTGTGGAAAATCTCTAGCAGTAGTAGTTCATGTCATCTTATTATTCAGTATTTATAACTTGCA
AAGAAATGAATATCAGAGAGTGAGAGGAACTTGTTTATTGCAGCTTATAATGGTTACAAATAAAGCAATA
GCATCACAAATTTCACAAATAAAGCATTTTTTTCACTGCATTCTAGTTGTGGTTTGTCCAAACTCATCAA
TGTATCTTATCATGTCTGGCTCTAGCTATCCCGCCCCTAACTCCGCCCATCCCGCCCCTAACTCCGCCCA
GTTCCGCCCATTCTCCGCCCCATGGCTGACTAATTTTTTTTATTTATGCAGAGGCCGAGGCCGCCTCGGC
CTCTGAGCTATTCCAGAAGTAGTGAGGAGGCTTTTTTGGAGGCCTAGGGACGTACCCAATTCGCCCTATA
GTGAGTCGTATTACGCGCGCTCACTGGCCGTCGTTTTACAACGTCGTGACTGGGAAAACCCTGGCGTTAC
CCAACTTAATCGCCTTGCAGCACATCCCCCTTTCGCCAGCTGGCGTAATAGCGAAGAGGCCCGCACCGAT
CGCCCTTCCCAACAGTTGCGCAGCCTGAATGGCGAATGGG
[124 nt withheld, positions 4801-4924]
C
[91 nt withheld, positions 4926-5016]
A
[49 nt withheld, positions 5018-5066]
CCTTTGACGTTGGAGTCCACGTTCTTT
[37 nt withheld, positions 5094-5130]
ACCCTATCTCGGTCTATTCTTTTGATTTATAAGGGATTTTGCCGATTTCGGCCTATTGGTTAAAAAATGA
GCTGATTTAACAAAAATTTAACGCGAATTTTAACAAAATATTAACGCTTACAATTTAGGTGGCACTTTTC
GGGGAAATGTGCGCGGAACCCCTATTTGTTTATTTTTCTAAATACATTCAAATATGTATCCGCTCATGAG
ACAATAACCCTGATAAATGCTTCAATAATATTGAAAAAGGAAGAGTATGAGTATTCAACATTTCCGTGTC
GCCCTTATTCCCTTTTTTGCGGCATTTTGCCTTCCTGTTTTTGCTCACCCAGAAACGCTGGTGAAAGTAA
AAGATGCTGAAGATCAGTTGGGTGCACGAGTGGGTTACATCGAACTGGATCTCAACAGCGGTAAGATCCT
TGAGAGTTTTCGCCCCGAAGAACGTTTTCCAATGATGAGCACTTTTAAAGTTCTGCTATGTGGCGCGGTA
TTATCCCGTATTGACGCCGGGCAAGAGCAACTCGGTCGCCGCATACACTATTCTCAGAATGACTTGGTTG
AGTACTCACCAGTCACAGAAAAGCATCTTACGGATGGCATGACAGTAAGAGAATTATGCAGTGCTGCCAT
AACCATGAGTGATAACACTGCGGCCAACTTACTTCTGACAACGATCGGAGGACCGAAGGAGCTAACCGCT
TTTTTGCACAACATGGGGGATCATGTAACTCGCCTTGATCGTTGGGAACCGGAGCTGAATGAAGCCATAC
CAAACGACGAGCGTGACACCACGATGCCTGTAGCAATGGCAACAACGTTGCGCAAACTATTAACTGGCGA
ACTACTTACTCTAGCTTCCCGGCAACAATTAATAGACTGGATGGAGGCGGATAAAGTTGCAGGACCACTT
CTGCGCTCGGCCCTTCCGGCTGGCTGGTTTATTGCTGATAAATCTGGAGCCGGTGAGCGTGGGTCTCGCG
GTATCATTGCAGCACTGGGGCCAGATGGTAAGCCCTCCCGTATCGTAGTTATCTACACGACGGGGAGTCA
GGCAACTATGGATGAACGAAATAGACAGATCGCTGAGATAGGTGCCTCACTGATTAAGCATTGGTAACTG
TCAGACCAAGTTTACTCATATATACTTTAGATTGATTTAAAACTTCATTTTTAATTTAAAAGGATCTAGG
TGAAGATCCTTTTTGATAATCTCATGACCAAAATCCCTTAACGTGAGTTTTCGTTCCACTGAGCGTCAGA
CCCCGTAGAAAAGATCAAAGGATCTTCTTGAGATCCTTTTTTTCTGCGCGTAATCTGCTGCTTGCAAACA
AAAAAACCACCGCTACCAGCGGTGGTTTGTTTGCCGGATCAAGAGCTACCAACTCTTTTTCCGAAGGTAA
CTGGCTTCAGCAGAGCGCAGATACCAAATACTGTTCTTCTAGTGTAGCCGTAGTTAGGCCACCACTTCAA
GAACTCTGTAGCACCGCCTACATACCTCGCTCTGCTAATCCTGTTACCAGTGGCTGCTGCCAGTGGCGAT
AAGTCGTGTCTTACCGGGTTGGACTCAAGACGATAGTTACCGGATAAGGCGCAGCGGTCGGGCTGAACGG
GGGGTTCGTGCACACAGCCCAGCTTGGAGCGAACGACCTACACCGAACTGAGATACCTACAGCGTGAGCT
ATGAGAAAGCGCCACGCTTCCCGAAGGGAGAAAGGCGGACAGGTATCCGGTAAGCGGCAGGGTCGGAACA
GGAGAGCGCACGAGGGAGCTTCCAGGGGGAAACGCCTGGTATCTTTATAGTCCTGTCGGGTTTCGCCACC
TCTGACTTGAGCGTCGATTTTTGTGATGCTCGTCAGGGGGGCGGAGCCTATGGAAAAACGCCAGCAACGC
GGCCTTTTTACGGTTCCTGGCCTTTTGCTGGCCTTTTGCTCACATG
Features (pLannotate 1.2.2; 30 found; start..end, strand, type, name):
      1..121     +  rep_origin     RSF ori (fragment): Plasmids containing the RSF 1030 origin of replication can be propagated in E. coli cells that contain additional plasmids with compatible origins.
    123..215     +  CDS            lacI (fragment): lac repressor; lacI; The lac repressor binds to the lac operator to inhibit transcription in E. coli. This inhibition can be relieved by adding lactose or isopropyl-β-D-thiogalactopyranoside (IPTG).
    228..249     +  protein_bind   CAP binding site: CAP binding activates transcription in the presence of cAMP. E. coli catabolite activator protein
    264..294     +  promoter       lac promoter: promoter for the E. coli lac operon
    302..318     +  protein_bind   lac operator: The lac repressor binds to the lac operator to inhibit transcription in E. coli. This inhibition can be relieved by adding lactose or isopropyl-β-D-thiogalactopyranoside (IPTG). lac repressor encoded by lacI
    363..381     +  promoter       T3 promoter: promoter for bacteriophage T3 RNA polymerase
    409..635     +  promoter       RSV promoter: Rous sarcoma virus enhancer/promoter
    636..816     +  LTR            5' LTR (truncated): truncated 5' long terminal repeat (LTR) from HIV-1
    863..988     +  misc_feature   HIV-1 Ψ: packaging signal of human immunodeficiency virus type 1
    972..1335    +  CDS            HIV-1 gag (fragment): gag protein from human immunodeficiency virus 1; gag
   1481..1714    +  misc_feature   RRE: The Rev response element (RRE) of HIV-1 allows for Rev-dependent mRNA export from the nucleus to the cytoplasm.
   2091..2191    +  CDS            Rev (fragment): human immunodeficiency virus 1 (HIV-1) Rev protein; rev; enhances nuclear export of unspliced and incompletely spliced viral mRNAs
   2192..2212    -  misc_feature   MCS (fragment): pBluescript multiple cloning site
   2223..2524    +  enhancer       CMV enhancer: human cytomegalovirus immediate early enhancer
   2525..2728    +  promoter       CMV promoter: human cytomegalovirus (CMV) immediate early promoter
   2730..2749    +  promoter       PLtetO-1 promoter (fragment): modified phage lambda PL promoter with tet operator sites (Lutz and Bujard, 1997)
   2751..2770    +  promoter       PLtetO-1 promoter (fragment): modified phage lambda PL promoter with tet operator sites (Lutz and Bujard, 1997)
   2858..2899    +  CDS            V5 tag: epitope tag from simian virus 5
   2983..3312    +  promoter       SV40 promoter: SV40 enhancer and early promoter
   3322..3921    +  CDS            PuroR: puromycin N-acetyltransferase; pac from Streptomyces alboniger; confers resistance to puromycin
   3911..3991    +  CDS            nef (fragment): NEF_HV1Z2 - Experimental evidence at protein level: Swiss-Prot protein existence level 1. Extracellular Nef protein targets CD4(+) T-lymphocytes for apoptosis by interacting with CXCR4 surface receptors. From Human immunodeficiency virus type 1 group M subtype D (isolate Z2/CDC-Z34) (HIV-1).
   3993..4226    +  LTR            3' LTR (ΔU3): self-inactivating 3' long terminal repeat (LTR) from HIV-1
   4298..4419    +  polyA_signal   SV40 poly(A) signal: SV40 polyadenylation signal
   4459..4594    +  rep_origin     SV40 ori: SV40 origin of replication
   4615..4633    -  promoter       T7 promoter: promoter for bacteriophage T7 RNA polymerase
   4641..4796    +  CDS            lacZα (fragment): LacZα fragment of β-galactosidase; lacZ fragment
   4801..5229    +  rep_origin     f1 ori (sequence partly withheld): f1 bacteriophage origin of replication; arrow indicates direction of (+) strand synthesis
   5282..5386    +  promoter       AmpR promoter: bla
   5387..6247    +  CDS            AmpR: β-lactamase; bla; confers resistance to ampicillin, carbenicillin, and related antibiotics
   6418..7006    +  rep_origin     ori: high-copy-number ColE1/pMB1/pBR322/pUC origin of replication
