[The description below was written by a language model from this plasmid's Addgene catalogue record and pLannotate feature annotations shown in this document.]
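Description:
pLenti-puro is an empty third-generation, self-inactivating lentiviral expression backbone of about 7.1 kb. It was derived from Invitrogen's pLenti4/TO/V5-DEST by removing the Gateway cassette between two EcoRV sites and swapping the Zeocin resistance gene for a puromycin resistance gene. It is propagated in E. coli through a high-copy ColE1/pUC-type origin with ampicillin selection (AmpR), and it also carries an f1 origin and an SV40 origin. The depositor notes that the plasmid is unstable in bacteria, which is a common problem with LTR-containing vectors, so recovered clones should be checked for integrity.

The viral portion begins with an RSV promoter fused to a truncated HIV-1 5' LTR, which makes genomic RNA transcription Tat-independent. This is followed by the Ψ packaging signal, a gag fragment and the Rev response element, and the unit ends in a ΔU3 3' LTR with a downstream SV40 polyadenylation signal. Packaging functions must therefore be supplied in trans.

Between the LTRs, a CMV enhancer/promoter is followed immediately by two short tet operator matches. This corresponds to the CMV/TO arrangement, in which expression is repressed in cells producing the Tet repressor and is switched on by tetracycline. Genes are inserted downstream by restriction cloning, in frame with a C-terminal V5 epitope if tagging is wanted. The catalogue also lists a 6xHis tag, but the feature table annotates only V5. A separate SV40 promoter drives puromycin N-acetyltransferase for selecting transduced mammalian cells. The vector is intended for building stable, tetracycline-inducible expression lines.
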