Addgene plasmid #39481: pLenti-puro
Purpose: (Empty Backbone) Tetracycline inducible 3rd generation lentiviral vector
Depositing lab: Ie-Ming Shih. Depositing organization: Johns Hopkins University and School of Medicine. Publication: ARID1A, a factor that promotes formation of SWI/SNF-mediated chromatin remodeling, is a tumor suppressor in gynecologic cancers. Guan B, Wang TL, Shih IeM. Cancer Res. 2011 Nov 1;71(21):6718-27. Epub 2011 Sep 7. 10.1158/0008-5472.CAN-11-1562 PubMed 21900401.
Backbone
  Vector backbone: pLenti4/TO/V5-DEST
  Backbone manufacturer: Invitrogen
  Modifications to backbone: Removed the Gateway elements between the 2 EcoRV sites and replaced the Zeocin resistance gene with a puromycin resistance gene
  Vector type: Mammalian Expression, Lentiviral
  Promoter: CMV
  Selectable markers: Puromycin
  Tag / fusion protein: V5 and 6XHis (C terminal on backbone)
Growth in bacteria
  Bacterial resistance: Ampicillin, 100 μg/mL
  Growth temperature: 37°C
  Growth strain: Stbl3
  Growth instructions: See Depositor Comments below.
  Copy number: High Copy
Gene/Insert
  Cloning method: Restriction Enzyme
  Sequencing primers: 5′ CMV-fwd; 3′ V5-rev and BGH-Rev
Terms and licenses: Academic/Nonprofit Terms; Industry Terms: Not Available to Industry
Depositor comments: Please note this plasmid appears to be unstable during growth in bacteria. We recommend screening 3-5 smaller colonies after streaking from the original stab. It may be necessary to cut the plasmid with a single-cutting enzyme, gel purify the high molecular weight band, and religate to restore the plasmid.
How to cite: pLenti-puro was a gift from Ie-Ming Shih (Addgene plasmid # 39481 ; http://n2t.net/addgene:39481 ; RRID:Addgene_39481)
