>Addgene plasmid #39481 | pLenti-puro | addgene partial sequence | sequence record 140657 | CMV-F 5'-CGCAAATGGGCGGTAGGCGTG-3'
CCCTATCAGTGATAGAGATCTCCCTATCAGTGATAGAGATCGTCGACTAGTGGATCCAGTGTGGTGGAAT
TCTGCAGATATCCAGCACAGTGGCGGCCGCTCGAGTCTAGAGGGCCCGCGGTTCGAAGGTAAGCCTATCC
CTAACCCTCTCCTCGGTCTCGATTCTACGCGTACCGGTCATCATCACCATCACCATTGAGTTTAAACCTG
CTGATCAGCCTCGACTGTGCCTTCTAGTCGACCCTGTGGAATGTGTGTCAGTTAGGGTGTGGAAAGTCCC
CAGGCTCCCCAGCAGGCAGAAGTATGCAAAGCATGCATCTCAATTAGTCAGCAACCAGGTGTGGAAAGTC
CCCAGGCTCCCCAGCAGGCAGAAGTATGCAAAGCATGCATCTCAATTAGTCAGCAACCATAGTCCCGCCC
CTAACTCCGCCCATCCCGCCCCTAACTCCGCCCAGTTCCGCCCATTCTCCGCCCCATGGCTGACTAATTT
TTTTTATTTATGCAGAGGCCGAGGCCGCCTCGGCCTCTGAGCTATTCCAGAAGTAGTGAGGAGGCTTTTT
TGGAGGCCTAGGCTTTTGC
